Addgene plasmid #104793: pSC19
Purpose: CRISPR/Cas9 2xplex gRNA targeting Medtr2g020630 (FmoI). Also expresses Cas9 from Gmubi promoter from Gmubi promoter
Depositing lab: Nevin Young. Depositing organization: University of Minnesota. Publication: Validating Genome-Wide Association Candidates Controlling Quantitative Variation in Nodulation. Curtin SJ, Tiffin P, Guhlin J, Trujillo DI, Burghart LT, Atkins P, Baltes NJ, Denny R, Voytas DF, Stupar RM, Young ND. Plant Physiol. 2017 Feb;173(2):921-931. doi: 10.1104/pp.16.01923. Epub 2017 Jan 5. PubMed 28057894.
Backbone
  Vector backbone: pSC218
  Vector type: Plant Expression, CRISPR
Growth in bacteria
  Bacterial resistance: Kanamycin, 50 μg/mL
  Growth temperature: 37°C
  Growth strain: DH5alpha
  Copy number: Low Copy
Gene/Insert
  Gene/Insert name: Medtr2g020630 (alt name: FmoI)
  gRNA/shRNA sequence: gaagccactgattcaattgg, ggatgcttacctcctgacca
  Cloning method: Gateway Cloning
Terms and licenses: Academic/Nonprofit Terms; Industry Terms: Not Available to Industry
Depositor comments: 112-142:6.1. Alternative name of plasmid: pSG218GG
How to cite: pSC19 was a gift from Nevin Young (Addgene plasmid # 104793 ; http://n2t.net/addgene:104793 ; RRID:Addgene_104793)
