[The description below was written by a language model from this plasmid's Addgene catalogue record and pLannotate feature annotations shown in this document.]
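Description:
pSC19 (also recorded as pSG218GG) is a roughly 19 kb plant binary T-DNA vector for CRISPR/Cas9 mutagenesis, built on the pSC218 backbone by Gateway cloning. The backbone outside the T-DNA borders has the hallmarks of a broad-host-range IncP/RK2-type replicon: oriV with its trans-acting replication protein trfA, plus oriT and traJ, which allow conjugal mobilisation. This fits the recorded low copy number and the usual passage from E. coli into Agrobacterium, although the record does not name the delivery route. Bacterial selection is by kanamycin (aphA-3). The annotation also picks up backbone remnants, including an intact tetR, a tetA fragment, an IS1 element and a ColE1 origin fragment.

Between the nopaline-type right and left border repeats lie three functional units. The first is a plant codon-optimised Streptococcus pyogenes Cas9 carrying the potato IV2 intron, preceded by a 2xFLAG tag and followed by a NOS terminator. The catalogue states that it is driven by the Gmubi promoter, which was not annotated but would fit the unannotated stretch upstream of attB1. The second unit, flanked by attB5 and attB2 sites left by multisite Gateway assembly, contains two gRNA scaffolds corresponding to the two guides targeting Medtr2g020630 (FmoI). The promoters driving these guides are not identified in the record. An OCS terminator follows this region. The third unit is a CaMV 35S–bar (phosphinothricin acetyltransferase)–NOS terminator cassette, which gives bialaphos/phosphinothricin selection of transformed plant tissue.

The construct expresses Cas9 and a pair of guides from a single T-DNA to create mutations in the target gene. The associated publication concerns validating genome-wide association candidates that affect nodulation.
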