Features (pLannotate 1.2.2; 37 found; start..end, strand, type, name):
    111..482     -  CDS            traJ: oriT-recognizing protein; traJ
    515..624     -  oriT           oriT: incP origin of transfer
    756..946     +  rep_origin     ori (fragment): high-copy-number ColE1/pMB1/pBR322/pUC origin of replication
   1305..1955    -  CDS            TetR: tetracycline resistance regulatory protein; tetR
   2061..2310    +  CDS            TcR (fragment): tetracycline efflux protein; tetA; confers resistance to tetracycline
   2420..2444    -  misc_feature   RB T-DNA repeat: right border repeat from nopaline C58 T-DNA
   2568..2685    +  promoter       NOS promoter (fragment): nopaline synthase promoter
   3652..3676    +  protein_bind   attB1: mutant version of attB; recombination site for the Gateway® BP reaction BP Clonase™
   3698..3745    +  CDS            2xFLAG: two tandem FLAG® epitope tags
   3797..8086    +  CDS            pcoCas9: Cas9 endonuclease from the Streptococcus pyogenes Type II CRISPR/Cas system plant codon-optimized Cas9 gene containing the potato IV2 intron
   8145..8397    +  terminator     NOS terminator: nopaline synthase terminator and poly(A) signal
   8442..8462    +  protein_bind   attB5: mutant version of attB; core recombination site for the Gateway® BP reaction BP Clonase™
   8817..8892    +  misc_RNA       gRNA scaffold: guide RNA scaffold for the Streptococcus pyogenes CRISPR/Cas9 system
   8904..8925    -  protein_bind   attB2 (fragment): mutant version of attB; recombination site for the Gateway® BP reaction BP Clonase™
   9406..9481    +  misc_RNA       gRNA scaffold: guide RNA scaffold for the Streptococcus pyogenes CRISPR/Cas9 system
   9493..9514    -  protein_bind   attB2 (fragment): mutant version of attB; recombination site for the Gateway® BP reaction BP Clonase™
   9536..9560    -  protein_bind   attB2: mutant version of attB; recombination site for the Gateway® BP reaction BP Clonase™
   9598..10305   +  terminator     OCS terminator: octopine synthase terminator
  10306..10325   +  misc_feature   MCS (fragment): pUC18/19 multiple cloning site
  10855..11196   +  promoter       CaMV 35S promoter: strong constitutive promoter from cauliflower mosaic virus
  11221..11772   +  CDS            BlpR: phosphinothricin acetyltransferase; Streptomyces hygroscopicus bar; confers resistance to bialophos or phosphinothricin
  11787..11900   +  CDS            bah (fragment): BAH_STRHY - Protein inferred from homology: Swiss-Prot protein existence level 3. This protein removes the N-acetyl group from bialaphos as one of the final steps of the bialaphos biosynthetic pathway. From Streptomyces hygroscopicus.
  11893..11910   -  misc_feature   MCS (fragment): pUC18/19 multiple cloning site
  11916..12168   +  terminator     NOS terminator: nopaline synthase terminator and poly(A) signal
  12177..12332   +  CDS            lacZα (fragment) (sequence partly withheld): LacZα fragment of β-galactosidase; lacZ fragment
  12330..12630   +  rep_origin     M13 ori (fragment) (sequence partly withheld): M13 bacteriophage origin of replication; arrow indicates direction of (+) strand synthesis
  12631..12761   +  CDS            lacI (fragment): lac repressor; lacI; The lac repressor binds to the lac operator to inhibit transcription in E. coli. This inhibition can be relieved by adding lactose or isopropyl-β-D-thiogalactopyranoside (IPTG).
  12815..12839   -  misc_feature   LB T-DNA repeat: left border repeat from nopaline C58 T-DNA
  14296..14415   -  CDS            tetR (fragment): TETR1_ECOLX - Experimental evidence at protein level: Swiss-Prot protein existence level 1. TetR is the repressor of the tetracycline resistance element; its N-terminal region forms a helix-turn-helix structure and binds DNA. Binding of tetracycline to TetR reduces the repressor affinity for the tetracycline resistance gene (tetA) promoter operator sites. From Escherichia coli.
  14435..15583   -  CDS            trfA: trans-acting replication protein that binds to and activates oriV
  15882..16676   -  CDS            KanR: aminoglycoside phosphotransferase; aphA-3; confers resistance to kanamycin
  16868..17635   +  mobile_element IS1: prokaryotic transposable element IS1
  17644..17793   -  CDS            satA (fragment): STA_BACSU - Also known as yyaR. Experimental evidence at protein level: Swiss-Prot protein existence level 1. Involved in resistance to streptothricin, a broad-spectrum antibiotic produced by streptomycetes. Detoxifies streptothricin via acetylation of the beta amino group of the first beta-lysyl moiety of streptothricin. From Bacillus subtilis (strain 168).
  17792..17986   -  CDS            satA (fragment): STA_BACSU - Also known as yyaR. Experimental evidence at protein level: Swiss-Prot protein existence level 1. Involved in resistance to streptothricin, a broad-spectrum antibiotic produced by streptomycetes. Detoxifies streptothricin via acetylation of the beta amino group of the first beta-lysyl moiety of streptothricin. From Bacillus subtilis (strain 168).
  17989..18264   -  CDS            klaC (fragment): KLAC_ECOLX - Also known as telB. Protein predicted: Swiss-Prot protein existence level 4. Belongs to the kla operon, which is associated with cryptic tellurite resistance, and IncW plasmid fertility inhibition. From Escherichia coli.
  18336..18950   -  rep_origin     oriV: origin of replication for the bacterial F plasmid
  18943..73      -  CDS            traI (fragment) (across the origin): TRAI6_ECOLX - Experimental evidence at protein level: Swiss-Prot protein existence level 1. The initiation process of transfer DNA synthesis requires the interaction of at least three plasmid-specific components (TraH, I, and J) at the transfer origin resulting in the assembly of a specialised nucleoprotein complex - the relaxosome. Site- and strand-specific cleavage at the transfer origin is dependent on TraI and TraJ. From Escherichia coli.
>Addgene plasmid #104793 | pSC19 | addgene full sequence | sequence record 202692 | Addgene NGS Result
CGTCGGTGATGTACTTCACCAGCTCCGCGAAGTCGCTCTTCTTGATGGAGCGCATGGGGACGTGCTTGGC
AATCACGCGCACCCCCCGGCCGTTTTAGCGGCTAAAAAAGTCATGGCTCTGCCCTCGGGCGGACCACGCC
CATCATGACCTTGCCAAGCTCGTCCTGCTTCTCTTCGATCTTCGCCAGCAGGGCGAGGATCGTGGCATCA
CCGAACCGCGCCGTGCGCGGGTCGTCGGTGAGCCAGAGTTTCAGCAGGCCGCCCAGGCGGCCCAGGTCGC
CATTGATGCGGGCCAGCTCGCGGACGTGCTCATAGTCCACGACGCCCGTGATTTTGTAGCCCTGGCCGAC
GGCCAGCAGGTAGGCCGACAGGCTCATGCCGGCCGCCGCCGCCTTTTCCTCAATCGCTCTTCGTTCGTCT
GGAAGGCAGTACACCTTGATAGGTGGGCTGCCCTTCCTGGTTGGCTTGGTTTCATCAGCCATCCGCTTGC
CCTCATCTGTTACGCCGGCGGTAGCCGGCCAGCCTCGCAGAGCAGGATTCCCGTTGAGCACCGCCAGGTG
CGAATAAGGGACAGTGAAGAAGGAACACCCGCTCGCGGGTGGGCCTACTTCACCTATCCTGCCCGGCTGA
CGCCGTTGGATACACCAAGGAAAGTCTACACGAACCCTTTGGCAAAATCCTGTATATCGTGCGAAAAAGG
ATGGATATACCGAAAAAATCGCTATAATGACCCCGAAGCAGGGTTATGCAGCGGAAAAGCGCCACGCTTC
CCGAAGGGAGAAAGGCGGACAGGTATCCGGTAAGCGGCAGGGTCGGAACAGGAGAGCGCACGAGGGAGCT
TCCAGGGGGAAACGCCTGGTATCTTTATAGTCCTGTCGGGTTTCGCCACCTCTGACTTGAGCGTCGATTT
TTGTGATGCTCGTCAGGGGGGCGGAGCCTATGGAAAAACGCCAGCAACGCGGCCTTTTTACGGTTCCTGG
CCTTTTGCTGGCCTTTTGCTCACATGTTCTTTCCTGCGTTATCCCCTGATTCTGTGGATAACCGTATTAC
CGCCTTTGAGTGAGCTGATACCGCTCGCCGCAGCCGAACGACCGAGCGCAGCGAGTCAGTGAGCGAGGAA
GCGGAAGAGCGCCAGAAGGCCGCCAGAGAGGCCGAGCGCGGCCGTGAGGCTTGGACGCTAGGGCAGGGCA
TGAAAAAGCCCGTAGCGGGCTGCTACGGGCGTCTGACGCGGTGGAAAGGGGGAGGGGATGTTGTCTACAT
GGCTCTGCTGTAGTGAGTGGGTTGCGCTCCGGCAGCGGTCCTGATCAATCGTCACCCTTTCTCGGTCCTT
CAACGTTCCTGACAACGAGCCTCCTTTTCGCCAATCCATCGACAATCACCGCGAGTCCCTGCTCGAACGC
TGCGTCCGGACCGGCTTCGTCGAAGGCGTCTATCGCGGCCCGCAACAGCGGCGAGAGCGGAGCCTGTTCA
ACGGTGCCGCCGCGCTCGCCGGCATCGCTGTCGCCGGCCTGCTCCTCAAGCACGGCCCCAACAGTGAAGT
AGCTGATTGTCATCAGCGCATTGACGGCGTCCCCGGCCGAAAAACCCGCCTCGCAGAGGAAGCGAAGCTG
CGCGTCGGCCGTTTCCATCTGCGGTGCGCCCGGTCGCGTGCCGGCATGGATGCGCGCGCCATCGCGGTAG
GCGAGCAGCGCCTGCCTGAAGCTGCGGGCATTCCCGATCAGAAATGAGCGCCAGTCGTCGTCGGCTCTCG
GCACCGAATGCGTATGATTCTCCGCCAGCATGGCTTCGGCCAGTGCGTCGAGCAGCGCCCGCTTGTTCCT
GAAGTGCCAGTAAAGCGCCGGCTGCTGAACCCCCAACCGTTCCGCCAGTTTGCGTGTCGTCAGACCGTCT
ACGCCGACCTCGTTCAACAGGTCCAGGGCGGCACGGATCACTGTATTCGGCTGCAACTTTGTCATGCTTG
ACACTTTATCACTGATAAACATAATATGTCCACCAACTTATCAGTGATAAAGAATCCGCGCGTTCAATCG
GACCAGCGGAGGCTGGTCCGGAGGCCAGACGTGAAACCCAACATACCCCTGATCGTAATTCTGAGCACTG
TCGCGCTCGACGCTGTCGGCATCGGCCTGATTATGCCGGTGCTGCCGGGCCTCCTGCGCGATCTGGTTCA
CTCGAACGACGTCACCGCCCACTATGGCATTCTGCTGGCGCTGTATGCGTTGGTGCAATTTGCCTGCGCA
CCTGTGCTGGGCGCGCTGTCGGATCGTTTCGGGCGGCGGCCAATCTTGCTCGTCTCGCTGGCCGGCGCCA
GATCTGGGGAACCCTGTGGTTGGCATGCACATACAAATGGACGAACGGATAAACCTTTTCACGCCCTTTT
AAATATCCGATTATTCTAATAAACGCTCTTTTCTCTTAGGTTTACCCGCCAATATATCCTGTCAAACACT
GATAGTTTAAACTGAAGGCGGGAAACGACAATCTGATCATGAGCGGAGAATTAAGGGAGTCACGTTATGA
CCCCCGCCGATGACGCGGGACAAGCCGTTTTACGTTTGGAACTGACAGAACCGCAACGTTGAAGGAGCCA
CTCAGCCGCGGGTTTCTGGAGTTTAATGAGCTAAGCACATACGTCAGAAACCATTATTGCGCGTTCAAAA
GTCGCCTAAGGTCACTATCAGCTAGACGGACGCGGCCGCGGGCCCAATATAACAACGACGTCGTAACAGA
TAAAGCGAAGCTTGAAGGTGCATGTGACTCCGTCAAGATTACGAAACCGCCAACTACCACGCAAATTGCA
ATTCTCAATTTCCTAGAAGGACTCTCCGAAAATGCATCCAATACCAAATATTACCCGTGTCATAGGCACC
AAGTGACACCATACATGAACACGCGTCACAATATGACTGGAGAAGGGTTCCACACCTTATGCTATAAAAC
GCCCCACACCCCTCCTCCTTCCTTCGCAGTTCAATTCCAATATATTCCATTCTCTCTGTGTATTTCCCTA
CCTCTCCCTTCAAGGTTAGTCGATTTCTTCTGTTTTTCTTCTTCGTTCTTTCCATGAATTGTGTATGTTC
TTTGATCAATACGATGTTGATTTGATTGTGTTTTGTTTGGTTTCATCGATCTTCAATTTTCATAATCAGA
TTCAGCTTTTATTATCTTTACAACAACGTCCTTAATTTGATGATTCTTTAATCGTAGATTTGCTCTAATT
AGAGCTTTTTCATGTCAGATCCCTTTACAACAAGCCTTAATTGTTGATTCATTAATCGTAGATTAGGGCT
TTTTTCATTGATTACTTCAGATCCGTTAAACGTAACCATAGATCAGGGCTTTTTCATGAATTACTTCAGA
TCCGTTAAACAACAGCCTTATTTTTTATACTTCTGTGGTTTTTCAAGAAATTGTTCAGATCCGTTGACAA
AAAGCCTTATTCGTTGATTCTATATCGTTTTTCGAGAGATATTGCTCAGATCTGTTAGCAACTGCCTTGT
TTGTTGATTCTATTGCCGTGGATTAGGGTTTTTTTTCACGAGATTGCTTCAGATCCGTACTTAAGATTAC
GTAATGGATTTTGATTCTGATTTATCTGTGATTGTTGACTCGACAGGTACCTTCAAACCTCGAGGCGCGC
CAAGCTATCAAACAAGTTTGTACAAAAAAGCAGGCTCCGAATTCGCCCTTCACCATGGATTACAAGGATG
ATGATGATAAGGATTACAAGGATGATGATGATAAGATGGCTCCAAAGAAGAAGAGAAAGGTTGGAATCCA
CGGAGTTCCAGCTGCTGATAAGAAGTACTCTATCGGACTTGACATCGGAACCAACTCTGTTGGATGGGCT
GTTATCACCGATGAGTACAAGGTTCCATCTAAGAAGTTCAAGGTTCTTGGAAACACCGATAGACACTCTA
TCAAGAAGAACCTTATCGGTGCTCTTCTTTTCGATTCTGGAGAGACCGCTGAGGCTACCAGATTGAAGAG
AACCGCTAGAAGAAGATACACCAGAAGAAAGAACAGAATCTGCTACCTTCAGGAAATCTTCTCTAACGAG
ATGGCTAAGGTTGATGATTCTTTCTTCCACAGACTTGAGGAGTCTTTCCTTGTTGAGGAGGATAAGAAGC
ACGAGAGACACCCAATCTTCGGAAACATCGTTGATGAGGTTGCTTACCACGAGAAGTACCCAACCATCTA
CCACCTTAGAAAGAAGTTGGTTGATTCTACCGATAAGGCTGATCTTAGACTTATCTACCTTGCTCTTGCT
CACATGATCAAGTTCAGAGGACACTTCCTTATCGAGGGAGACCTTAACCCAGATAACTCTGATGTTGATA
AGTTGTTCATCCAGCTTGTTCAGACCTACAACCAGCTTTTCGAGGAGAACCCAATCAACGCTTCTGGAGT
TGATGCTAAGGCTATCCTTTCTGCTAGACTTTCTAAGTCTCGTAGACTTGAGAACCTTATCGCTCAGCTT
CCAGGAGAGAAGAAGAACGGACTTTTCGGAAACCTTATCGCTCTTTCTCTTGGACTTACCCCAAACTTCA
AGTCTAACTTCGATCTTGCTGAGGATGCTAAGTTGCAGCTTTCTAAGGATACCTACGATGATGATCTTGA
TAACCTTCTTGCTCAGATCGGAGATCAGTACGCTGATCTTTTCCTTGCTGCTAAGAACCTTTCTGATGCT
ATCCTTCTTTCTGACATCCTTAGAGTTAACACCGAGATCACCAAGGCTCCACTTTCTGCTTCTATGATCA
AGAGATACGATGAGCACCACCAGGATCTTACCCTTTTGAAGGCTCTTGTTAGACAGCAGCTTCCAGAGAA
GTACAAGGAAATCTTCTTCGATCAGTCTAAGAACGGATACGCTGGATACATCGATGGAGGAGCTTCTCAG
GAGGAGTTCTACAAGTTCATCAAGCCAATCCTTGAGAAGATGGATGGAACCGAGGAGCTTCTTGTTAAGT
TGAACAGAGAGGATCTTCTTAGAAAGCAGAGAACCTTCGATAACGGATCTATCCCACACCAGATCCACCT
TGGAGAGCTTCACGCTATCCTTCGTAGACAGGAGGATTTCTACCCATTCTTGAAGGATAACAGAGAGAAG
ATCGAGAAGATCCTTACCTTCAGAATCCCATACTACGTTGGACCACTTGCTAGAGGAAACTCTCGTTTCG
CTTGGATGACCAGAAAGTCTGAGGAGACCATCACCCCTTGGAACTTCGAGGAGGTAAGTTTCTGCTTCTA
CCTTTGATATATATATAATAATTATCATTAATTAGTAGTAATATAATATTTCAAATATTTTTTTCAAAAT
AAAAGAATGTAGTATATAGCAATTGCTTTTCTGTAGTTTATAAGTGTGTATATTTTAATTTATAACTTTT
CTAATATATGACCAAAATTTGTTGATGTGCAGGTTGTTGATAAGGGAGCTTCTGCTCAGTCTTTCATCGA
GAGAATGACCAACTTCGATAAGAACCTTCCAAACGAGAAGGTTCTTCCAAAGCACTCTCTTCTTTACGAG
TACTTCACCGTTTACAACGAGCTTACCAAGGTTAAGTACGTTACCGAGGGAATGAGAAAGCCAGCTTTCC
TTTCTGGAGAGCAGAAGAAGGCTATCGTTGATCTTCTTTTCAAGACCAACAGAAAGGTTACCGTTAAGCA
GTTGAAGGAGGATTACTTCAAGAAGATCGAGTGCTTCGATTCTGTTGAAATCTCTGGAGTTGAGGATAGA
TTCAACGCTTCTCTTGGAACCTACCACGATCTTTTGAAGATCATCAAGGATAAGGATTTCCTTGATAACG
AGGAGAACGAGGACATCCTTGAGGACATCGTTCTTACCCTTACCCTTTTCGAGGATAGAGAGATGATCGA
GGAGAGACTCAAGACCTACGCTCACCTTTTCGATGATAAGGTTATGAAGCAGTTGAAGAGAAGAAGATAC
ACCGGATGGGGTAGACTTTCTCGTAAGTTGATCAACGGAATCAGAGATAAGCAGTCTGGAAAGACCATCC
TTGATTTCTTGAAGTCTGATGGATTCGCTAACAGAAACTTCATGCAGCTTATCCACGATGATTCTCTTAC
CTTCAAGGAGGACATCCAGAAGGCTCAGGTTTCTGGACAGGGAGATTCTCTTCACGAGCACATCGCTAAC
CTTGCTGGATCTCCAGCTATCAAGAAGGGAATCCTTCAGACCGTTAAGGTTGTTGATGAGCTTGTTAAGG
TTATGGGTAGACACAAGCCAGAGAACATCGTTATCGAGATGGCTAGAGAGAACCAGACCACCCAGAAGGG
ACAGAAGAACTCTCGTGAGAGAATGAAGAGAATCGAGGAGGGAATCAAGGAGCTTGGATCTCAAATCTTG
AAGGAGCACCCAGTTGAGAACACCCAGCTTCAGAACGAGAAGTTGTACCTTTACTACCTTCAGAACGGAA
GAGATATGTACGTTGATCAGGAGCTTGACATCAACAGACTTTCTGATTACGATGTTGATCACATCGTTCC
ACAGTCTTTCTTGAAGGATGATTCTATCGATAACAAGGTTCTTACCCGTTCTGATAAGAACAGAGGAAAG
TCTGATAACGTTCCATCTGAGGAGGTTGTTAAGAAGATGAAGAACTACTGGAGACAGCTTCTTAACGCTA
AGTTGATCACCCAGAGAAAGTTCGATAACCTTACCAAGGCTGAGAGAGGAGGACTTTCTGAGCTTGATAA
GGCTGGATTCATCAAGAGACAGCTTGTTGAGACCAGACAGATCACCAAGCACGTTGCTCAGATCCTTGAT
TCTCGTATGAACACCAAGTACGATGAGAACGATAAGTTGATCAGAGAGGTTAAGGTTATCACCTTGAAGT
CTAAGTTGGTTTCTGATTTCAGAAAGGATTTCCAGTTCTACAAGGTTAGAGAGATCAACAACTACCACCA
CGCTCACGATGCTTACCTTAACGCTGTTGTTGGAACCGCTCTTATCAAGAAGTACCCAAAGTTGGAGTCT
GAGTTCGTTTACGGAGATTACAAGGTTTACGATGTTAGAAAGATGATCGCTAAGTCTGAGCAGGAGATCG
GAAAGGCTACCGCTAAGTACTTCTTCTACTCTAACATCATGAACTTCTTCAAGACCGAGATCACCCTTGC
TAACGGAGAGATCAGAAAGAGACCACTTATCGAGACCAACGGAGAGACCGGAGAGATCGTTTGGGATAAG
GGAAGAGATTTCGCTACCGTTAGAAAGGTTCTTTCTATGCCACAGGTTAACATCGTTAAGAAAACCGAGG
TTCAGACCGGAGGATTCTCTAAGGAGTCTATCCTTCCAAAGAGAAACTCTGATAAGTTGATCGCTAGAAA
GAAGGATTGGGACCCAAAGAAGTACGGAGGATTCGATTCTCCAACCGTTGCTTACTCTGTTCTTGTTGTT
GCTAAGGTTGAGAAGGGAAAGTCTAAGAAGTTGAAGTCTGTTAAGGAGCTTCTTGGAATCACCATCATGG
AGCGTTCTTCTTTCGAGAAGAACCCAATCGATTTCCTTGAGGCTAAGGGATACAAGGAGGTTAAGAAGGA
TCTTATCATCAAGTTGCCAAAGTACTCTCTTTTCGAGCTTGAGAACGGAAGAAAGAGAATGCTTGCTTCT
GCTGGAGAGCTTCAGAAGGGAAACGAGCTTGCTCTTCCATCTAAGTACGTTAACTTCCTTTACCTTGCTT
CTCACTACGAGAAGTTGAAGGGATCTCCAGAGGATAACGAGCAGAAGCAGCTTTTCGTTGAGCAGCACAA
GCACTACCTTGATGAGATCATCGAGCAAATCTCTGAGTTCTCTAAGAGAGTTATCCTTGCTGATGCTAAC
CTTGATAAGGTTCTTTCTGCTTACAACAAGCACAGAGATAAGCCAATCAGAGAGCAGGCTGAGAACATCA
TCCACCTTTTCACCCTTACCAACCTTGGTGCTCCAGCTGCTTTCAAGTACTTCGATACCACCATCGATAG
AAAAAGATACACCTCTACCAAGGAGGTTCTTGATGCTACCCTTATCCACCAGTCTATCACCGGACTTTAC
GAGACCAGAATCGATCTTTCTCAGCTTGGAGGAGATAAGAGACCAGCTGCTACCAAGAAGGCTGGACAGG
CTAAGAAGAAGAAGTGAGACGTCCGATCGTTCAAACATTTGGCAATAAAGTTTCTTAAGATTGAATCCTG
TTGCCGGTCTTGCGATGATTATCATATAATTTCTGTTGAATTACGTTAAGCATGTAATAATTAACATGTA
ATGCATGACGTTATTTATGAGATGGGTTTTTATGATTAGAGTCCCGCAATTATACATTTAATACGCGATA
GAAAACAAAATATAGCGCGCAAACTAGGATAAATTATCGCGCGCGGTGTCATCTATGTTACTAGATCGGG
AATTGATCCCCCCTCGACAGCTTCCGGAAAGGGCGAATTCGCAACTTTGTATACAAAAGTTGCCGAGCTC
GCGGCCGCATGTTGTTGTTACCAGAAAGTAAATAAATGTTCAATCTCTGATGTTCTCAAGTAAGTGAGTT
TTATTGGGAATAATATTAACTTATGTTCTTCTTGCATTTGATTTCTTTGCCGCTCTCTTCTTCTATCTTA
AATCTGTGTATACTATTTCACTATTGGGCTTTTTATTAGTCTATAATGGGACTCAAAATAAGGCTTTGGC
CCACATCAAAAAGATAAGTCACAAATCAAAACTAAATTCAGAGTCTTTTCTCCCACATCGGTCACTGTAC
TCATTTTGTGTTTGTTTATATATTACACGAACCGATCTTTGGTACGGAAGCCACTGATTCAATTGGGTTT
TAGAGCTAGAAATAGCAAGTTAAAATAAGGCTAGTCCGTTATCAACTTGAAAAAGTGGCACCGAGTCGGT
GCTTTTTTTCTAGACCCAGCTTTCTTGTACAAAGTTGGCATTACCATGGCTTCGTTGAACAACGGAAACT
CGACTTGCCTTCCGCACAATACATCATTTCTTCTTAGCTTTTTTTCTTCTTCTTCGTTCATACAGTTTTT
TTTTGTTTATCAGCTTACATTTTCTTGAACCGTAGCTTTCGTTTTCTTCTTTTTAACTTTCCATTCGGAG
TTTTTGTATCTTGTTTCATAGTTTGTCCCAGGATTAGAATGATTAGGCATCGAACCTTCAAGAATTTGAT
TGAATAAAACATCTTCATTCTTAAGATATGAAGATAATCTTCAAAAGGCCCCTGGGAATCTGAAAGAAGA
GAAGCAGGCCCATTTATATGGGAAAGAACAATAGTATTTCTTATATAGGCCCATTTAAGTTGAAAACAAT
CTTCAAAAGTCCCACATCGCTTAGATAAGAAAACGAAGCTGAGTTTATATACAGCTAGAGTCGAAGTAGT
GATTGGGATGCTTACCTCCTGACCAGTTTTAGAGCTAGAAATAGCAAGTTAAAATAAGGCTAGTCCGTTA
TCAACTTGAAAAAGTGGCACCGAGTCGGTGCTTTTTTTCTAGACCCAGCTTTCTTGTACAAAGTTGGCAT
TACTGCAGGTCGACGACCCAGCTTTCTTGTACAAAGTGGTTCGATAATTCTTAATTAACTAGTTCTAATC
TAGAGTCCTGCTTTAATGAGATATGCGAGACGCCTATGATCGCATGATATTTGCTTTCAATTCTGTTGTG
CACGTTGTAAAAAACCTGAGCATGTGTAGCTCAGATCCTTACCGCCGGTTTCGGTTCATTCTAATGAATA
TATCACCCGTTACTATCGTATTTTTATGAATAATATTCTCCGTTCAATTTACTGATTGTACCCTACTACT
TATATGTACAATATTAAAATGAAAACAATATATTGTGCTGAATAGGTTTATAGCGACATCTATGATAGAG
CGCCACAATAACAAACAATTGCGTTTTATTATTACAAATCCAATTTTAAAAAAAGCGGCAGAACCGGTCA
AACCTAAAAGACTGATTACATAAATCTTATTCAAATTTCAAAAGTGCCCCAGGGGCTAGTATCTACGACA
CACCGAGCGGCGAACTAATAACGCTCACTGAAGGGAACTCCGGTTCCCCGCCGGCGCGCATGGGTGAGAT
TCCTTGAAGTTGAGTATTGGCCGTCCGCTCTACCGAAAGTTACGGGCACCATTCAACCCGGTCCAGCACG
GCGGCCGGGTAACCGACTTGCTGCCCCGAGAATTATGCAGCATTTTTTTGGTGTATGTGGGCCCCAAATG
AAGTGCAGGTCAAACCTTGACAGTGACGACAAATCGTTGGGCGGGTCCAGGGCGAATTTTGCGACAACAT
GTCGAGGCTCAGCAGGACCTGCAGGCATGCAAGCTAGTGAAGAATCGATTTGCTACGTATTGCCCCTGCA
GGTCCCCAGATTAGCCTTTTCAATTTCAGAAAGAATGCTAACCCACAGATGGTTAGAGAGGCTTACGCAG
CAGGTCTCATCAAGACGATCTACCCGAGCAATAATCTCCAGGAAATCAAATACCTTCCCAAGAAGGTTAA
AGATGCAGTCAAAAGATTCAGGACTAACTGCATCAAGAACACAGAGAAAGATATATTTCTCAAGATCAGA
AGTACTATTCCAGTATGGACGATTCAAGGCTTGCTTCACAAACCAAGGCAAGTAATAGAGATTGGAGTCT
CTAAAAAGGTAGTTCCCACTGAATCAAAGGCCATGGAGTCAAAGATTCAAATAGAGGACCTAACAGAACT
CGCCGTAAAGACTGGCGAACAGTTCATACAGAGTCTCTTACGACTCAATGACAAGAAGAAAATCTTCGTC
AACATGGTGGAGCACGACACACTTGTCTACTCCAAAAATATCAAAGATACAGTCTCAGAAGACCAAAGGG
CAATTGAGACTTTTCAACAAAGGGTAATATCCGGAAACCTCCTCGGATTCCATTGCCCAGCTATCTGTCA
CTTTATTGTGAAGATAGTGGAAAAGGAAGGTGGCTCCTACAAATGCCATCATTGCGATAAAGGAAAGGCC
ATCGTTGAAGATGCCTCTGCCGACAGTGGTCCCAAAGATGGACCCCCACCCACGAGGAGCATCGTGGAAA
AAGAAGACGTTCCAACCACGTCTTCAAAGCAAGTGGATTGATGTGATATCTCCACTGACGTAAGGGATGA
CGCACAATCCCACTATCCTTCGCAAGACCCTTCCTCTATATAAGGAAGTTCATTTCATTTGGAGAGAACA
CGGGGGACTCTAGAGGATCCATGAGCCCAGAACGACGCCCGGCCGACATCCGCCGTGCCACCGAGGCGGA
CATGCCGGCGGTCTGCACCATCGTCAACCACTACATCGAGACAAGCACGGTCAACTTCCGTACCGAGCCG
CAGGAACCGCAGGAGTGGACGGACGACCTCGTCCGTCTGCGGGAGCGCTATCCCTGGCTCGTCGCCGAGG
TGGACGGCGAGGTCGCCGGCATCGCCTACGCGGGCCCCTGGAAGGCACGCAACGCCTACGACTGGACGGC
CGAGTCGACCGTGTACGTCTCCCCCCGCCACCAGCGGACGGGACTGGGCTCCACGCTCTACACCCACCTG
CTGAAGTCCCTGGAGGCACAGGGCTTCAAGAGCGTGGTCGCTGTCATCGGGCTGCCCAACGACCCGAGCG
TGCGCATGCACGAGGCGCTCGGATATGCCCCCCGCGGCATGCTGCGGGCGGCCGGCTTCAAGCACGGGAA
CTGGCATGACGTGGGTTTCTGGCAGCTGGACTTCAGCCTGCCGGTACCGCCCCGTCCGGTCCTGCCCGTC
ACCGAGATCTGAACGGAGTGCGCGTGGCATCGCCCGAGTTGGAGCTGGTACGGGAACTCATCGAACTCAA
CTGGCATACCCGCAATGGTGAGGTGGAACCGCGGCGGATCGCGTACGACCGTGCCCAGGAGGGGGTACCG
AGCTCGAATTTCCCCGATCGTTCAAACATTTGGCAATAAAGTTTCTTAAGATTGAATCCTGTTGCCGGTC
TTGCGATGATTATCATATAATTTCTGTTGAATTACGTTAAGCATGTAATAATTAACATGTAATGCATGAC
GTTATTTATGAGATGGGTTTTTATGATTAGAGTCCCGCAATTATACATTTAATACGCGATAGAAAACAAA
ATATAGCGCGCAAACTAGGATAAATTATCGCGCGCGGTGTCATCTATGTTACTAGATCGGGAATTAATTC
ACTGGCCGTCGTTTTACAACGTCGTGACTGGGAAAACCCTGGCGTTACCCAACTTAATCGCCTTGCAGCA
CATCCCCCTTTCGCCAGCTGGCGTAATAGCGAAGAGGCCCGCACCGATCGCCCTTCCCAACAGTTGCGCA
GCCTGAATG
[44 nt withheld, positions 12330-12373]
C
[141 nt withheld, positions 12375-12515]
CCTTTGACGTTGGAGTCCACGTTCTTT
[37 nt withheld, positions 12543-12579]
ACCCTATCTCGGGCTATTCTTTTGATTTATAAGGGATTTTGCCGATTTCGGAACCACCATCAAACAGGAT
TTTCGCCTGCTGGGGCAAACCAGCGTGGACCGCTTGCTGCAACTCTCTCAGGGCCAGGCGGTGAAGGGCA
ATCAGCTGTTGCCCGTCTCACTGGTGAAAAGAAAAACCACCCCAGTACATTAAAAACGTCCGCAATGTGT
TATTAAGTTGTCTAAGCGTCAATTTGTTTACACCACAATATATCCTGCCACCAGCCAGCCAACAGCTCCC
CGACCGGCAGCTCGGCACAAAATCACCACTCGATACAGGCAGCCCATCAGTCCGGGACGGCGTCAGCGGG
AGAGCCGTTGTAAGGCGGCAGACTTTGCTCATGTTACCGATGCTATTCGGAAGAACGGCAACTAAGCTGC
CGGGTTTGAAACACGGATGATCTCGCGGAGGGTAGCATGTTGATTGTAACGATGACAGAGCGTTGCTGCC
TGTGATCAAATATCATCTCCCTCGCAGAGATCCGAATTATCAGCCTTCTTATTCATTTCTCGCTTAACCG
TGACAGGCTGTCGATCTTGAGAACTATGCCGACATAATAGGAAATCGCTGGATAAAGCCGCTGAGGAAGC
TGAGTGGCGCTATTTCTTTAGAAGTGAACGTTGACGATATCAACTCCCCTATCCATTGCTCACCGAATGG
TACAGGTCGGGGACCCGAAGTTCCGACTGTCGGCCTGATGCATCCCCGGCTGATCGACCCCAGATCTGGG
GCTGAGAAAGCCCAGTAAGGAAACAACTGTAGGTTCGAGTCGCGAGATCCCCCGGAACCAAAGGAAGTAG
GTTAAACCCGCTCCGATCAGGCCGAGCCACGCCAGGCCGAGAACATTGGTTCCTGTAGGCATCGGGATTG
GCGGATCAAACACTAAAGCTACTGGAACGAGCAGAAGTCCTCCGGCCGCCAGTTGCCAGGCGGTAAAGGT
GAGCAGAGGCACGGGAGGTTGCCACTTGCGGGTCAGCACGGTTCCGAACGCCATGGAAACCGCCCCCGCC
AGGCCCGCTGCGACGCCGACAGGATCTAGCGCTGCGTTTGGTGTCAACACCAACAGCGCCACGCCCGCAG
TTCCGCAAATAGCCCCCAGGACCGCCATCAATCGTATCGGGCTACCTAGCAGAGCGGCAGAGATGAACAC
GACCATCAGCGGCTGCACAGCGCCTACCGTCGCCGCGACCCCGCCCGGCAGGCGGTAGACCGAAATAAAC
AACAAGCTCCAGAATAGCGAAATATTAAGTGCGCCGAGGATGAAGATGCGCATCCACCAGATTCCCGTTG
GAATCTGTCGGACGATCATCACGAGCAATAAACCCGCCGGCAACGCCCGCAGCAGCATACCGGCGACCCC
TCGGCCTCGCTGTTCGGGCTCCACGAAAACGCCGGACAGATGCGCCTTGTGAGCGTCCTTGGGGCCGTCC
TCCTGTTTGAAGACCGACAGCCCAATGATCTCGCCGTCGATGTAGGCGCCGAATGCCACGGCATCTCGCA
ACCGTTCAGCGAACGCCTCCATGGGCTTTTTCTCCTCGTGCTCGTAAACGGACCCGAACATCTCTGGAGC
TTTCTTCAGGGCCGACAATCGGATCTCGCGGAAATCCTGCACGTCGGCCGCTCCAAGCCGTCGAATCTGA
GCCTTAATCACAATTGTCAATTTTAATCCTCTGTTTATCGGCAGTTCGTAGAGCGCGCCGTGCGTCCCGA
GCGATACTGAGCGAAGCAAGTGCGTCGAGCAGTGCCCGCTTGTTCCTGAAATGCCAGTAAAGCGCTGGCT
GCTGAACCCCCAGCCGGAACTGACCCCACAAGGCCCTAGCGTTTGCAATGCACCAGGTCATCATTGACCC
AGGCGTGTTCCACCAGGCCGCTGCCTCGCAACTCTTCGCAGGCTTCGCCGACCTGCTCGCGCCACTTCTT
CACGCGGGTGGAATCCGATCCGCACATGAGGCGGAAGGTTTCCAGCTTGAGCGGGTACGGCTCCCGGTGC
GAGCTGAAATAGTCGAACATCCGTCGGGCCGTCGGCGACAGCTTGCGGTACTTCTCCCATATGAATTTCG
TGTAGTGGTCGCCAGCAAACAGCACGACGATTTCCTCGTCGATCAGGACCTGGCAACGGGACGTTTTCTT
GCCACGGTCCAGGACGCGGAAGCGGTGCAGCAGCGACACCGATTCCAGGTGCCCAACGCGGTCGGACGTG
AAGCCCATCGCCGTCGCCTGTAGGCGCGACAGGCATTCCTCGGCCTTCGTGTAATACCGGCCATTGATCG
ACCAGCCCAGGTCCTGGCAAAGCTCGTAGAACGTGAAGGTGATCGGCTCGCCGATAGGGGTGCGCTTCGC
GTACTCCAACACCTGCTGCCACACCAGTTCGTCATCGTCGGCCCGCAGCTCGACGCCGGTGTAGGTGATC
TTCACGTCCTTGTTGACGTGGAAAATGACCTTGTTTTGCAGCGCCTCGCGCGGGATTTTCTTGTTGCGCG
TGGTGAACAGGGCAGAGCGGGCCGTGTCGTTTGGCATCGCTCGCATCGTGTCCGGCCACGGCGCAATATC
GAACAAGGAAAGCTGCATTTCCTTGATCTGCTGCTTCGTGTGTTTCAGCAACGCGGCCTGCTTGGCCTCG
CTGACCTGTTTTGCCAGGTCCTCGCCGGCGGTTTTTCGCTTCTTGGTCGTCATAGTTCCTCGCGTGTCGA
TGGTCATCGACTTCGCCAAACCTGCCGCCTCCTGTTCGAGACGACGCGAACGCTCCACGGCGGCCGATGG
CGCGGGCAGGGCAGGGGGAGCCAGTTGCACGCTGTCGCGCTCGATCTTGGCCGTAGCTTGCTGGACCATC
GAGCCGACGGACTGGAAGGTTTCGCGGGGCGCACGCATGACGGTGCGGCTTGCGATGGTTTCGGCATCCT
CGGCGGAAAACCCCGCGTCGATCAGTTCTTGCCTGTATGCCTTCCGGTCAAACGTCCGATTCATTCACCC
TCCTTGCGGGATTGCCCCGACTCACGCCGGGGCAATGTGCCCTTATTCCTGATTTGACCCGCCTGGTGCC
TTGGTGTCCAGATAATCCACCTTATCGGCAATGAAGTCGGTCCCGTAGACCGTCTGGCCGTCCTTCTCGT
ACTTGGTATTCCGAATCTTGCCCTGCACGAATACCAGCGACCCCTTGCCCAAATACTTGCCGTGGGCCTC
GGCCTGAGAGCCAAAACACTTGATGCGGAAGAAGTCGGTGCGCTCCTGCTTGTCGCCGGCATCGTTGCGC
CACATCTAGGTACTAAAACAATTCATCCAGTAAAATATAATATTTTATTTTCTCCCAATCAGGCTTGATC
CCCAGTAAGTCAAAAAATAGCTCGACATACTGTTCTTCCCCGATATCCTCCCTGATCGACCGGACGCAGA
AGGCAATGTCATACCACTTGTCCGCCCTGCCGCTTCTCCCAAGATCAATAAAGCCACTTACTTTGCCATC
TTTCACAAAGATGTTGCTGTCTCCCAGGTCGCCGTGGGAAAAGACAAGTTCCTCTTCGGGCTTTTCCGTC
TTTAAAAAATCATACAGCTCGCGCGGATCTTTAAATGGAGTGTCTTCTTCCCAGTTTTCGCAATCCACAT
CGGCCAGATCGTTATTCAGTAAGTAATCCAATTCGGCTAAGCGGCTGTCTAAGCTATTCGTATAGGGACA
ATCCGATATGTCGATGGAGTGAAAGAGCCTGATGCACTCCGCATACAGCTCGATAATCTTTTCAGGGCTT
TGTTCATCTTCATACTCTTCCGAGCAAAGGACGCCATCGGCCTCACTCATGAGCAGATTGCTCCAGCCAT
CATGCCGTTCAAAGTGCAGGACCTTTGGAACAGGCAGCTTTCCTTCCAGCCATAGCATCATGTCCTTTTC
CCGTTCCACATCATAGGTGGTCCCTTTATACCGGCTGTCCGTCATTTTTAAATATAGGTTTTCATTTTCT
CCCACCAGCTTATATACCTTAGCAGGAGACATTCCTTCCGTATCTTTTACGCAGCGGTATTTTTCGATCA
GTTTTTTCAATTCCGGTGATATTCTCATTTTAGCCATTTATTATTTCCTTCCTCTTTTCTACAGTATTTA
AAGATACCCCAAGAAGCTAATTATAACAAGACGAACTCCAATTCACTGTTCCTTGCATTCTAAAACCTTA
AATACCAGAAAACAGCTTTTTCAAAGTTGTTTTCAAAGTTGGCGTATAACATAGTATCGACGGAGCCGAT
TTTGAAACCACAATTATGGGTGATGCTGCCAACTTACTGATTTAGTGTATGATGGTGTTTTTGAGGTGCT
CCAGTGGCTTCTGTTTCTATCAGCTGTCCCTCCTGTTCAGCTACTGACGGGGTGGTGCGTAACGGCAAAA
GCACCGCCGGACATCAGCGCTATCTCTGCTCTCACTGCCGTAAAACATGGCAACTGCAGTTCACTTACAC
CGCTTCTCAACCCGGTACGCACCAGAAAATCATTGATATGGCCATGAATGGCGTTGGATGCCGGGCAACA
GCCCGCATTATGGGCGTTGGCCTCAACACGATTTTACGTCACTTAAAAAACTCAGGCCGCAGTCGGTAAC
CTCGCGCATACAGCCGGGCAGTGACGTCATCGTCTGCGCGGAAATGGACGAACAGTGGGGCTATGTCGGG
GCTAAATCGCGCCAGCGCTGGCTGTTTTACGCGTATGACAGTCTCCGGAAGACGGTTGTTGCGCACGTAT
TCGGTGAACGCACTATGGCGACGCTGGGGCGTCTTATGAGCCTGCTGTCACCCTTTGACGTGGTGATATG
GATGACGGATGGCTGGCCGCTGTATGAATCCCGCCTGAAGGGAAAGCTGCACGTAATCAGCAAGCGATAT
ACGCAGCGAATTGAGCGGCATAACCTGAATCTGAGGCAGCACCTGGCACGGCTGGGACGGAAGTCGCTGT
CGTTCTCAAAATCGGTGGAGCTGCATGACAAAGTCATCGGGCATTATCTGAACATAAAACACTATCAATA
AGTTGGAGTCATTACCCAATTATGATAGAATTTACAAGCTATAAGGTTATTGTCCTGGGTTTCAAGCATT
AGTCCATGCAAGTTTTTATGCTTTGCCCATTCTATAGATATATTGATAAGCGCGCTGCCTATGCCTTGCC
CCCTGAAATCCTTACATACGGCGATATCTTCTATATAAAAGATATATTATCTTATCAGTATTGTCAATAT
ATTCAAGGCAATCTGCCTCCTCATCCTCTTCATCCTCTTCGTCTTGGTAGCTTTTTAAATATGGCGCTTC
ATAGAGTAATTCTGTAAAGGTCCAATTCTCGTTTTCATACCTCGGTATAATCTTACCTATCACCTCAAAT
GGTTCGCTGGGTTTATCGCACCCCCGAACACGAGCACGGCACCCGCGACCACTATGCCAAGAATGCCCAA
GGTAAAAATTGCCGGCCCCGCCATGAAGTCCGTGAATGCCCCGACGGCCGAAGTGAAGGGCAGGCCGCCA
CCCAGGCCGCCGCCCTCACTGCCCGGCACCTGGTCGCTGAATGTCGATGCCAGCACCTGCGGCACGTCAA
TGCTTCCGGGCGTCGCGCTCGGGCTGATCGCCCATCCCGTTACTGCCCCGATCCCGGCAATGGCAAGGAC
TGCCAGCGCTGCCATTTTTGGGGTGAGGCCGTTCGCGGCCGAGGGGCGCAGCCCCTGGGGGGATGGGAGG
CCCGCGTTAGCGGGCCGGGAGGGTTCGAGAAGGGGGGGCACCCCCCTTCGGCGTGCGCGGTCACGCGCAC
AGGGCGCAGCCCTGGTTAAAAACAAGGTTTATAAATATTGGTTTAAAAGCAGGTTAAAAGACAGGTTAGC
GGTGGCCGAAAAACGGGCGGAAACCCTTGCAAATGCTGGATTTTCTGCCTGTGGACAGCCCCTCAAATGT
CAATAGGTGCGCCCCTCATCTGTCAGCACTCTGCCCCTCAAGTGTCAAGGATCGCGCCCCTCATCTGTCA
GTAGTCGCGCCCCTCAAGTGTCAATACCGCAGGGCACTTATCCCCAGGCTTGTCCACATCATCTGTGGGA
AACTCGCGTAAAATCAGGCGTTTTCGCCGATTTGCGAGGCTGGCCAGCTCCACGTCGCCGGCCGAAATCG
AGCCTGCCCCTCATCTGTCAACGCCGCGCCGGGTGAGTCGGCCCCTCAAGTGTCAACGTCCGCCCCTCAT
CTGTCAGTGAGGGCCAAGTTTTCCGCGAGGTATCCACAACGCCGGCGGCCGGCCGCGGTGTCTCGCACAC
GGCTTCGACGGCGTTTCTGGCGCGTTTGCAGGGCCATAGACGGCCGCCAGCCCAGCGGCGAGGGCAACCA
GCCCGGTGAGCGTCGGAAAGGCGCTCGGTCTTGCCTTGCT
